>Addgene plasmid #50047 | pvTRAP | depositor partial sequence | sequence record 74792 | pvtrap
GACGAAAAAGTAGTCGATGAGGTGAAATACAGCGAGGAAGTCTGTAATGAGCAAGTGGATCTGTATTTGC
TGGTGGATGGCTCAGGTTCAATCGGTTATCCTAACTGGATTACAAAAGTGATCCCGATGCTCAATGGCCT
GATCAACAGCTTGTCGCTGTCGAGAGACACGATTAACTTGTACATGAACTTGTTTGGATCATATACCACT
GAGCTTATTAGGCTTGGTTCAGGACAGTCGATTGACAAGCGCCAGGCGTTGTCGAAAGTAACCGAACTTA
GAAAGACGTACACGCCCTATGGTACTACATCGATGACAGCCGCGCTCGATGAAGTGCAGAAGCACCTCAA
TGACAGAGTAAACCGCGAAAAAGCTATTCAACTCGTCATCCTTATGACAGACGGAGTCCCAAACTCCAAA
TACAGGGCGCTTGAAGTAGCAAATAAGTTGAAGCAGAGGAATGTGAGATTGGCGGTGATCGGAATCGGAC
AGGGTATTAACCACCAGTTCAACAGGCTGATCGCGGGATGCCGCCCTAGAGAGCCGAATTGTAAGTTTTA
CTCATACGCCGATTGGAACGAGGCCGTCGCACTCATCAAGCCCTTCATCGCAAAGGTGTGTACGGAGGTC
GAACGTGTAGCCAATTGCGGACCCTGGGACCCGTGGACGGCGTGCAGCGTCACATGTGGAAGGGGCACGC
ACTCGCGCTCCCGCCCATCCCTGCATGAGAAATGCACCACTCATATGGTGTCCGAGTGTGAGGAGGGAGA
ATGCCCC
