>Addgene plasmid #50047 | pvTRAP | addgene partial sequence | sequence record 76994 | pCDH-rev 5'-GCATTCCTTTGGCGAGAG-3'
GGGCCAGGTTTCCGGGCCCTCACATTGCCAAAAGACGGCAATATGGTGGAAAATAACATATAGACAAACG
CACACCGGCCTTATTCCAAGCGGCTTCGGCCAGTAACGTTAGGGGGGGGGGAGGGAGAGGGGCGGATCCG
GCGCGCCACTAGTTTACGCGTGATGGTGATGGTGATGGGGGCATTCTCCCTCCTCACACTCGGACACCAT
ATGAGTGGTGCATTTCTCATGCAGGGATGGGCGGGAGCGCGAGTGCGTGCCCCTTCCACATGTGACGCTG
CACGCCGTCCACGGGTCCCAGGGTCCGCAATTGGCTACACGTTCGACCTCCGTACACACCTTTGCGATGA
AGGGCTTGATGAGTGCGACGGCCTCGTTCCAATCGGCGTATGAGTAAAACTTACAATTCGGCTCTCTAGG
GCGGCATCCCGCGATCAGCCTGTTGAACTGGTGGTTAATACCCTGTCCGATTCCGATCACCGCCAATCTC
ACATTCCTCTGCTTCAACTTATTTGCTACTTCAAGCGCCCTGTATTTGGAGTTTGGGACTCCGTCTGTCA
TAAGGATGACGAGTTGAATAGCTTTTTCGCGGTTTACTCTGTCATTGAGGTGCTTCTGCACTTCATCGAG
CGCGGCTGTCATCGATGTAGTACCATAGGGCGTGTACGTCTTTCTAAGTTCGGTTACTTTCGACAACGCC
TGGCGCTTGTCAATCGACTGTCCTGAACCAAGCCTAATAAGCTCAGTGGTATATGATCCAAACAAGTTCA
TGTACAAGTTAATCGTGTCTCTCGACAGCGACAAGCTGTTGATCA
