>Addgene plasmid #50047 | pvTRAP | addgene partial sequence | sequence record 78155 | CMV-F 5'-CGCAAATGGGCGGTAGGCGTG-3'
AGCAGAGCTGGTTTAGTGACCGTCAGATCCGCTAGCGTCGACGTACGCCACCATGGATATGAGAGTTCCT
GCTCAATTGCTGGGGTTGCTCTTGCTCTGGTTCAGTGGGGTGTTGGGGGACGAAAAAGTAGTCGATGAGG
TGAAATACAGCGAGGAAGTCTGTAATGAGCAAGTGGATCTGTATTTGCTGGTGGATGGCTCAGGTTCAAT
CGGTTATCCTAACTGGATTACAAAAGTGATCCCGATGCTCAATGGCCTGATCAACAGCTTGTCGCTGTCG
AGAGACACGATTAACTTGTACATGAACTTGTTTGGATCATATACCACTGAGCTTATTAGGCTTGGTTCAG
GACAGTCGATTGACAAGCGCCAGGCGTTGTCGAAAGTAACCGAACTTAGAAAGACGTACACGCCCTATGG
TACTACATCGATGACAGCCGCGCTCGATGAAGTGCAGAAGCACCTCAATGACAGAGTAAACCGCGAAAAA
GCTATTCAACTCGTCATCCTTATGACAGACGGAGTCCCAAACTCCAAATACAGGGCGCTTGAAGTAGCAA
ATAAGTTGAAGCAGAGGAATGTGAGATTGGCGGTGATCGGAATCGGACAGGGTATTAACCACCAGTTCAA
CAGGCTGATCGCGGGATGCCGCCCTAGAGAGCCGAATTGTAAGTTTTACTCATACGCCGATTGGAACGAG
GCCGTCGCACTCATCAAGCCCTTCATCGCAAAGGTGTGTACGGAGGTCGAACGTGTAGCCAATTGCGGAC
CCTGGGACCCGTGGACGGCGTGCAGCGTCACATGTGGAA
