[The description below was written by a language model from this plasmid's Addgene catalogue record.]
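Description:
pvTRAP is a mammalian expression plasmid built on the pIRES2-EGFP backbone, about 6.2 kb in total, of which roughly 800 bp is insert. It is propagated in E. coli under kanamycin selection, and it carries a neomycin resistance marker so that transfected mammalian cells can be selected with G418. The backbone was modified for ligation-independent cloning, which is how the insert was introduced. Flanking restriction sites on the 5' and 3' sides also allow the insert to be excised by conventional digestion. No feature table accompanies the record, so origins of replication and other backbone elements are not itemised.

The payload is a synthetic coding sequence for the adhesion domains of Plasmodium vivax thrombospondin-related anonymous protein (TRAP), residues 25–283, expressed from the CMV promoter and carrying a C-terminal 6xHis tag for detection and metal-affinity purification. The fragment carries four substitutions, S42Q, N91S, N128S and S180R, but the record does not explain their purpose. Because the native N-terminal residues are omitted, any signal peptide for secretion would have to come from the modified vector, and the record does not state this. In the parent pIRES2-EGFP design, an IRES downstream of the cloning site drives EGFP translation from the same transcript as the insert, so fluorescence marks expressing cells. The IRES-directed reverse sequencing primer is consistent with this arrangement being retained.

The construct is intended for producing recombinant PvTRAP ectodomain fragment in mammalian cells. The associated work concerns shape change in this sporozoite gliding-motility receptor.
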