Addgene plasmid #50047: pvTRAP
Purpose: expresses plasmodium vivax TRAP adhesion domains (25-283) in mammalian cells
Depositing lab: Timothy Springer. Depositing organization: Boston Children's Hospital. Publication: Shape change in the receptor for gliding motility in Plasmodium sporozoites. Song G, Koksal AC, Lu C, Springer TA. Proc Natl Acad Sci U S A. 2012 Dec 26;109(52):21420-5. doi: 10.1073/pnas.1218581109. Epub 2012 Dec 11. PubMed 23236185.
Backbone
  Vector backbone: pIRES2-EGFP
  Backbone size w/o insert (bp): 5400
  Total vector size (bp): 6200
  Modifications to backbone: The vector is modified for LIC cloning, but the insert can also be extracted using 5' Nhe I/sal I/BsiW1, and 3' Spe I, Asc I/BssH II.
  Vector type: Mammalian Expression
  Selectable markers: Neomycin (select with G418)
Growth in bacteria
  Bacterial resistance: Kanamycin, 50 μg/mL
  Growth temperature: 37°C
  Growth strain: DH5alpha
  Copy number: Unknown
Gene/Insert
  Gene/Insert name: plasmodium vivax TRAP (alt name: PvTRAP(25-283))
  Species: Synthetic
  Insert size (bp): 800
  Mutation: S42Q, N91S, N128S, S180R
  GenBank ID: AAC97484
  Promoter: cmv
  Tag / fusion protein: 6Xhis tag (C terminal on insert)
  Cloning method: Ligation Independent Cloning
  Sequencing primers: 5′ CMV-F; 3′ IRES-R
Terms and licenses: Academic/Nonprofit Terms; Industry Terms: Not Available to Industry
How to cite: pvTRAP was a gift from Timothy Springer (Addgene plasmid # 50047 ; http://n2t.net/addgene:50047 ; RRID:Addgene_50047)
